>Addgene plasmid #104659 | pUG41722 | depositor full sequence | sequence record 198488 | Full Sequence
GGGTACCGAGCTCGAATTCACTGGCCGTCGTTTTACAACGTCGTGACTGGGAAAACCCTGGCGTTACCCA
ACTTAATCGCCTTGCAGCACATCCCCCTTTCGCCAGCTGGCGTAATAGCGAAGAGGCCCGCACCGATCGC
CCTTCCCAACAGTTGCGCAGCCTGAATGGCGAATGGCGCCTGATGCGGTATTTTCTCCTTACGCATCTGT
GCGGTATTTCACACCGCATATGGTGCACTCTCAGTACAATCTGCTCTGATGCCGCATAGTTAAGCCAGCC
CCGACACCCGCCAACACCCGCTGACGCGCCCTGACGGGCTTGTCTGCTCCCGGCATCCGCTTACAGACAA
GCTGTGACCATCTCCGGGAGCTGCATGTGTCAGAGGTTTTCACCGTCATCACCGAAACGCGCGAGTCGAA
AGGGCCTCGTGATACGCCTATTTTTATAGGTTAATGTCATGATAATAATGGTTTCTTAGACGTCAGGTGG
CACTTTTCGGGGAAATGTGCGCGGAACCCCTATTTGTTTATTTTTCTAAATACATTCAAATATGTATCCG
CTCATGAGACAATAACCCTGATAAATGCTTCAATAATATTGAAAAAGGAAGAGTATGCGCTCACGCAACT
GGTCCAGAACCTTGACCGAACGCAGCGGTGGTAACGGCGCAGTGGCGGTTTTCATGGCTTGTTATGACTG
TTTTTTTGGGGTACAGTCTATGCCTCGGGCATCCAAGCAGCAAGCGCGTTACGCCGTGGGTCGATGTTTG
ATGTTATGGAGCAGCAACGATGTTACGCAGCAGGGCAGTCGCCCTAAAACAAAGTTAAACATCATGAGGG
AAGCGGTGATCGCCGAAGTATCGACTCAACTATCAGAGGTAGTTGGCGTCATCGAGCGCCATCTCGAACC
GACGTTGCTGGCCGTACATTTGTACGGCTCCGCAGTGGATGGCGGCCTGAAGCCACACAGTGATATTGAT
TTGCTGGTTACGGTGACCGTAAGGCTTGATGAAACAACGCGGCGAGCTTTGATCAACGACCTTTTGGAAA
CTTCGGCTTCCCCTGGAGAGAGCGAGATTCTCCGCGCTGTAGAAGTCACCATTGTTGTGCACGACGACAT
CATTCCGTGGCGTTATCCAGCTAAGCGCGAACTGCAATTTGGAGAATGGCAGCGCAATGACATTCTTGCA
GGTATCTTCGAGCCAGCCACGATCGACATTGATCTGGCTATCTTGCTGACAAAAGCAAGAGAACATAGCG
TTGCCTTGGTAGGTCCAGCGGCGGAGGAACTCTTTGATCCGGTTCCTGAACAGGATCTATTTGAGGCGCT
AAATGAAACCTTAACGCTATGGAACTCGCCGCCCGACTGGGCTGGCGATGAGCGAAATGTAGTGCTTACG
TTGTCCCGCATTTGGTACAGCGCAGTAACCGGCAAAATCGCGCCGAAGGATGTCGCTGCCGACTGGGCAA
TGGAGCGCCTGCCGGCCCAGTATCAGCCCGTCATACTTGAAGCTAGACAGGCTTATCTTGGACAAGAAGA
AGATCGCTTGGCCTCGCGCGCAGATCAGTTGGAAGAATTTGTCCACTACGTGAAAGGCGAGATCACCAAG
GTAGTCGGCAAATAACTGTCAGACCAAGTTTACTCATATATACTTTAGATTGATTTAAAACTTCATTTTT
AATTTAAAAGGATCTAGGTGAAGATCCTTTTTGATAATCTCATGACCAAAATCCCTTAACGTGAGTTTTC
GTTCCACTGAGCGTCAGACCCCGTAGAAAAGATCAAAGGATCTTCTTGAGATCCTTTTTTTCTGCGCGTA
ATCTGCTGCTTGCAAACAAAAAAACCACCGCTACCAGCGGTGGTTTGTTTGCCGGATCAAGAGCTACCAA
CTCTTTTTCCGAAGGTAACTGGCTTCAGCAGAGCGCAGATACCAAATACTGTCCTTCTAGTGTAGCCGTA
GTTAGGCCACCACTTCAAGAACTCTGTAGCACCGCCTACATACCTCGCTCTGCTAATCCTGTTACCAGTG
GCTGCTGCCAGTGGCGATAAGTCGTGTCTTACCGGGTTGGACTCAAGACGATAGTTACCGGATAAGGCGC
AGCGGTCGGGCTGAACGGGGGGTTCGTGCACACAGCCCAGCTTGGAGCGAACGACCTACACCGAACTGAG
ATACCTACAGCGTGAGCTATGAGAAAGCGCCACGCTTCCCGAAGGGAGAAAGGCGGACAGGTATCCGGTA
AGCGGCAGGGTCGGAACAGGAGAGCGCACGAGGGAGCTTCCAGGGGGAAACGCCTGGTATCTTTATAGTC
CTGTCGGGTTTCGCCACCTCTGACTTGAGCGTCGATTTTTGTGATGCTCGTCAGGGGGGCGGAGCCTATG
GAAAAACGCCAGCAACGCGGCCTTTTTACGGTTCCTGGCCTTTTGCTGGCCTTTTGCTCACATGTTCTTT
CCTGCGTTATCCCCTGATTCTGTGGATAACCGTATTACCGCCTTTGAGTGAGCTGATACCGCTCGCCGCA
GCCGAACGACCGAGCGCAGCGAGTCAGTGAGCGAGGAAGCGGAAGAGCGCCCAATACGCAAACCGCCTCT
CCCCGCGCGTTGGCCGATTCATTAATGCAGCTGGCACGACAGGTTTCCCGACTGGAAAGCGGGCAGTGAG
CGCAACGCAATTAATGTGAGTTAGCTCACTCATTAGGCACCCCAGGCTTTACACTTTATGCTTCCGGCTC
GTATGTTGTGTGGAATTGTGAGCGGATAACAATTTCACACAGGAAACAGCTATGACCATGATTACGCCAA
GCTTGCATGCCTGCAGGTCGACTCTAGAGGATCCCCTTGAAGACAAGCAAGAGGATGCACATGTGACCGA
GGGATTGTCTTCGTGGAAACTTGGGACTTCAGATTCCACCCCTTGCAAGCGTGGAAAGCCTTCCGACCAA
GGGAAGTGTCGGATGTAGAGGAAATGGAAAGTTTGTTCTCAGATGGGGACTTGCTTGATTGCTTCACAAG
AATGCCAGCTTATGCGGTAAACGCAGAGGAAGATTTAGCTGCAATCAGGAAAACGCCCGAGATGGATGTC
GGTCAAGAAGTTAAAGAACCTGCAGGAGACAGAAATCAATACTCAAACCCTGCAGAAACTTTCCTCAACA
AGCTCCACAGGAAACACAGTAGGGAGGTGAAACACCAGGCCGCAAAGAAAGCTAAACGCCTAGCTGAAAT
CCAGGAGTCAATGAGAGCTGAAGGTGATGCCGAACCAAATGAAATAAGCGGGGGCATGGGGGCAATACCC
AGCAACGCCGAACTTCCTGGGCCCAAA
Features (pLannotate 1.2.2; 14 found; start..end, strand, type, name):
     16..173     +  CDS            lacZα (fragment): LacZα fragment of β-galactosidase; lacZ fragment
    179..278     -  misc_feature   bom (fragment): basis of mobility region from pBR322
    380..415     -  CDS            rop (fragment): Rop protein, which maintains plasmids at low copy number; rop
    510..614     +  promoter       AmpR promoter: bla
    605..685     -  CDS            int (fragment): INT2_ECOLX - Protein inferred from homology: Swiss-Prot protein existence level 3. Putative integrase believed to be involved in the insertion of antibiotic resistance genes into plasmids and transposons. From Escherichia coli.
    771..827     +  CDS            GmR (fragment): gentamycin acetyltransferase; aacC1; confers resistance to gentamycin
    834..1625    +  CDS            SmR: aminoglycoside adenylyltransferase (Murphy, 1985); aadA; confers resistance to spectinomycin and streptomycin
   1796..2384    +  rep_origin     ori: high-copy-number ColE1/pMB1/pBR322/pUC origin of replication
   2567..2659    +  CDS            lacI (fragment): lac repressor; lacI; The lac repressor binds to the lac operator to inhibit transcription in E. coli. This inhibition can be relieved by adding lactose or isopropyl-β-D-thiogalactopyranoside (IPTG).
   2672..2693    +  protein_bind   CAP binding site: CAP binding activates transcription in the presence of cAMP. E. coli catabolite activator protein
   2708..2738    +  promoter       lac promoter: promoter for the E. coli lac operon
   2746..2762    +  protein_bind   lac operator: The lac repressor binds to the lac operator to inhibit transcription in E. coli. This inhibition can be relieved by adding lactose or isopropyl-β-D-thiogalactopyranoside (IPTG). lac repressor encoded by lacI
   2799..2836    -  misc_feature   MCS (fragment): pUC18/19 multiple cloning site
   2883..30      +  CDS            RDRP_PVXX3 (fragment) (across the origin): Protein inferred from homology: Swiss-Prot protein existence level 3. RNA replication. The central part of this protein possibly functions as an ATP-binding helicase (Probable). From Potato virus X (strain X3) (PVX).
