>Addgene plasmid #104659 | pUG41722 | addgene full sequence | sequence record 205596 | Addgene NGS Result
AAGAGCGCCCAATACGCAAACCGCCTCTCCCCGCGCGTTGGCCGATTCATTAATGCAGCTGGCACGACAG
GTTTCCCGACTGGAAAGCGGGCAGTGAGCGCAACGCAATTAATGTGAGTTAGCTCACTCATTAGGCACCC
CAGGCTTTACACTTTATGCTTCCGGCTCGTATGTTGTGTGGAATTGTGAGCGGATAACAATTTCACACAG
GAAACAGCTATGACCATGATTACGCCAAGCTTGCATGCCTGCAGGTCGACTCTAGAGGATCCCCTTGAAG
ACAAGCAAGAGGATGCACATGTGACCGAGGGATTGTCTTCGTGGAAACTTGGGACTTCAGATTCCACCCC
TTGCAAGCGTGGAAAGCCTTCCGACCAAGGGAAGTGTCGGATGTAGAGGAAATGGAAAGTTTGTTCTCAG
ATGGGGACTTGCTTGATTGCTTCACAAGAATGCCAGCTTATGCGGTAAACGCAGAGGAAGATTTAGCTGC
AATCAGGAAAACGCCCGAGATGGATGTCGGTCAAGAAGTTAAAGAACCTGCAGGAGACAGAAATCAATAC
TCAAACCCTGCAGAAACTTTCCTCAACAAGCTCCACAGGAAACACAGTAGGGAGGTGAAACACCAGGCCG
CAAAGAAAGCTAAACGCCTAGCTGAAATCCAGGAGTCAATGAGAGCTGAAGGTGATGCCGAACCAAATGA
AATAAGCGGGGGCATGGGGGCAATACCCAGCAACGCCGAACTTCCTGGGCCCAAAGGGTACCGAGCTCGA
ATTCACTGGCCGTCGTTTTACAACGTCGTGACTGGGAAAACCCTGGCGTTACCCAACTTAATCGCCTTGC
AGCACATCCCCCTTTCGCCAGCTGGCGTAATAGCGAAGAGGCCCGCACCGATCGCCCTTCCCAACAGTTG
CGCAGCCTGAATGGCGAATGGCGCCTGATGCGGTATTTTCTCCTTACGCATCTGTGCGGTATTTCACACC
GCATATGGTGCACTCTCAGTACAATCTGCTCTGATGCCGCATAGTTAAGCCAGCCCCGACACCCGCCAAC
ACCCGCTGACGCGCCCTGACGGGCTTGTCTGCTCCCGGCATCCGCTTACAGACAAGCTGTGACCATCTCC
GGGAGCTGCATGTGTCAGAGGTTTTCACCGTCATCACCGAAACGCGCGAGTCGAAAGGGCCTCGTGATAC
GCCTATTTTTATAGGTTAATGTCATGATAATAATGGTTTCTTAGACGTCAGGTGGCACTTTTCGGGGAAA
TGTGCGCGGAACCCCTATTTGTTTATTTTTCTAAATACATTCAAATATGTATCCGCTCATGAGACAATAA
CCCTGATAAATGCTTCAATAATATTGAAAAAGGAAGAGTATGCGCTCACGCAACTGGTCCAGAACCTTGA
CCGAACGCAGCGGTGGTAACGGCGCAGTGGCGGTTTTCATGGCTTGTTATGACTGTTTTTTTTTGGGGTA
CAGTCTATGCCTCGGGCATCCAAGCAGCAAGCGCGTTACGCCGTGGGTCGATGTTTGATGTTATGGAGCA
GCAACGATGTTACGCAGCAGGGCAGTCGCCCTAAAACAAAGTTAAACATCATGAGGGAAGCGGTGATCGC
CGAAGTATCGACTCAACTATCAGAGGTAGTTGGCGTCATCGAGCGCCATCTCGAACCGACGTTGCTGGCC
GTACATTTGTACGGCTCCGCAGTGGATGGCGGCCTGAAGCCACACAGTGATATTGATTTGCTGGTTACGG
TGACCGTAAGGCTTGATGAAACAACGCGGCGAGCTTTGATCAACGACCTTTTGGAAACTTCGGCTTCCCC
TGGAGAGAGCGAGATTCTCCGCGCTGTAGAAGTCACCATTGTTGTGCACGACGACATCATTCCGTGGCGT
TATCCAGCTAAGCGCGAACTGCAATTTGGAGAATGGCAGCGCAATGACATTCTTGCAGGTATCTTCGAGC
CAGCCACGATCGACATTGATCTGGCTATCTTGCTGACAAAAGCAAGAGAACATAGCGTTGCCTTGGTAGG
TCCAGCGGCGGAGGAACTCTTTGATCCGGTTCCTGAACAGGATCTATTTGAGGCGCTAAATGAAACCTTA
ACGCTATGGAACTCGCCGCCCGACTGGGCTGGCGATGAGCGAAATGTAGTGCTTACGTTGTCCCGCATTT
GGTACAGCGCAGTAACCGGCAAAATCGCGCCGAAGGATGTCGCTGCCGACTGGGCAATGGAGCGCCTGCC
GGCCCAGTATCAGCCCGTCATACTTGAAGCTAGACAGGCTTATCTTGGACAAGAAGAAGATCGCTTGGCC
TCGCGCGCAGATCAGTTGGAAGAATTTGTCCACTACGTGAAAGGCGAGATCACCAAGGTAGTCGGCAAAT
AACTGTCAGACCAAGTTTACTCATATATACTTTAGATTGATTTAAAACTTCATTTTTAATTTAAAAGGAT
CTAGGTGAAGATCCTTTTTGATAATCTCATGACCAAAATCCCTTAACGTGAGTTTTCGTTCCACTGAGCG
TCAGACCCCGTAGAAAAGATCAAAGGATCTTCTTGAGATCCTTTTTTTCTGCGCGTAATCTGCTGCTTGC
AAACAAAAAAACCACCGCTACCAGCGGTGGTTTGTTTGCCGGATCAAGAGCTACCAACTCTTTTTCCGAA
GGTAACTGGCTTCAGCAGAGCGCAGATACCAAATACTGTTCTTCTAGTGTAGCCGTAGTTAGGCCACCAC
TTCAAGAACTCTGTAGCACCGCCTACATACCTCGCTCTGCTAATCCTGTTACCAGTGGCTGCTGCCAGTG
GCGATAAGTCGTGTCTTACCGGGTTGGACTCAAGACGATAGTTACCGGATAAGGCGCAGCGGTCGGGCTG
AACGGGGGGTTCGTGCACACAGCCCAGCTTGGAGCGAACGACCTACACCGAACTGAGATACCTACAGCGT
GAGCTATGAGAAAGCGCCACGCTTCCCGAAGGGAGAAAGGCGGACAGGTATCCGGTAAGCGGCAGGGTCG
GAACAGGAGAGCGCACGAGGGAGCTTCCAGGGGGAAACGCCTGGTATCTTTATAGTCCTGTCGGGTTTCG
CCACCTCTGACTTGAGCGTCGATTTTTGTGATGCTCGTCAGGGGGGCGGAGCCTATGGAAAAACGCCAGC
AACGCGGCCTTTTTACGGTTCCTGGCCTTTTGCTGGCCTTTTGCTCACATGTTCTTTCCTGCGTTATCCC
CTGATTCTGTGGATAACCGTATTACCGCCTTTGAGTGAGCTGATACCGCTCGCCGCAGCCGAACGACCGA
GCGCAGCGAGTCAGTGAGCGAGGAAGCGG
Features (pLannotate 1.2.2; 14 found; start..end, strand, type, name):
      5..97      +  CDS            lacI (fragment): lac repressor; lacI; The lac repressor binds to the lac operator to inhibit transcription in E. coli. This inhibition can be relieved by adding lactose or isopropyl-β-D-thiogalactopyranoside (IPTG).
    110..131     +  protein_bind   CAP binding site: CAP binding activates transcription in the presence of cAMP. E. coli catabolite activator protein
    146..176     +  promoter       lac promoter: promoter for the E. coli lac operon
    184..200     +  protein_bind   lac operator: The lac repressor binds to the lac operator to inhibit transcription in E. coli. This inhibition can be relieved by adding lactose or isopropyl-β-D-thiogalactopyranoside (IPTG). lac repressor encoded by lacI
    237..274     -  misc_feature   MCS (fragment): pUC18/19 multiple cloning site
    321..785     +  CDS            RDRP_PVXX3 (fragment): Protein inferred from homology: Swiss-Prot protein existence level 3. RNA replication. The central part of this protein possibly functions as an ATP-binding helicase (Probable). From Potato virus X (strain X3) (PVX).
    771..928     +  CDS            lacZα (fragment): LacZα fragment of β-galactosidase; lacZ fragment
    934..1033    -  misc_feature   bom (fragment): basis of mobility region from pBR322
   1135..1170    -  CDS            rop (fragment): Rop protein, which maintains plasmids at low copy number; rop
   1265..1369    +  promoter       AmpR promoter: bla
   1360..1440    -  CDS            int (fragment): INT2_ECOLX - Protein inferred from homology: Swiss-Prot protein existence level 3. Putative integrase believed to be involved in the insertion of antibiotic resistance genes into plasmids and transposons. From Escherichia coli.
   1528..1584    +  CDS            GmR (fragment): gentamycin acetyltransferase; aacC1; confers resistance to gentamycin
   1591..2382    +  CDS            SmR: aminoglycoside adenylyltransferase (Murphy, 1985); aadA; confers resistance to spectinomycin and streptomycin
   2553..3141    +  rep_origin     ori: high-copy-number ColE1/pMB1/pBR322/pUC origin of replication
