[The description below was written by a language model from this plasmid's Addgene catalogue record and pLannotate feature annotations shown in this document.]
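Description:
pUG41722 is a small, high-copy cloning module from the UbiGate synthetic biology toolbox, a modular cloning system built to assemble constructs for analysing ubiquitination. It is a self-made pUC19-derived plasmid maintained in E. coli through the ColE1/pMB1-type pUC origin and selected with spectinomycin. Resistance comes from a complete aadA (SmR) aminoglycoside adenylyltransferase gene, which sits downstream of an AmpR (bla) promoter. Short integrase and gentamicin acetyltransferase fragments flank this cassette and are most likely remnants of the integron from which the marker was taken. Small bom and rop fragments are also annotated as backbone leftovers.

The catalogued insert is EL#1, a 28 bp synthetic end-linker fragment described by the depositor as a Level 2 end linker. In hierarchical modular cloning schemes, end linkers of this kind are donated into the assembly reaction to bridge the last transcription unit to the acceptor vector and so close a multigene construct. The record does not state the restriction enzymes or fusion sites involved, and the linker itself is too short to be annotated in the feature tables. The remaining features are the pUC lac region: a lacI fragment, CAP binding site, lac promoter and operator, a partial multiple cloning site and a lacZα fragment. A roughly 460 bp stretch with homology to the Potato virus X replicase lies between the cloning site remnant and lacZα. Its role is not explained in the record, and it may simply be spacer sequence.

The sequencing-derived and depositor sequences differ by only two nucleotides in length (3,319 versus 3,317 nt) and carry the same features in the same order, offset only by their start coordinate. The plasmid has no expression payload of its own and serves purely as an assembly part.
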