Addgene plasmid #104659: pUG41722
Purpose: Cloning Module
Depositing lab: Marco Trujillo. Depositing organization: Leibniz Institute of Plant Biochemistry (IPB). Publication: UbiGate: a synthetic biology toolbox to analyse ubiquitination. Kowarschik K, Hoehenwarter W, Marillonnet S, Trujillo M. New Phytol. 2018 Mar;217(4):1749-1763. doi: 10.1111/nph.14900. Epub 2017 Nov 30. PubMed 29194629.
Backbone
  Vector backbone: pUC19-derived
  Backbone manufacturer: self-made
  Backbone size w/o insert (bp): 3297
  Vector type: Synthetic Biology
Growth in bacteria
  Bacterial resistance: Spectinomycin, 50 μg/mL
  Growth temperature: 37°C
  Growth strain: DH5alpha
  Copy number: High Copy
Gene/Insert
  Gene/Insert name: EL#1 (alt name: endlinker fragment)
  Species: Synthetic
  Insert size (bp): 28
  Cloning method: Unknown
  Sequencing primers: 5′ moclof, agcgaggaagcggaagagcg
Terms and licenses: Academic/Nonprofit Terms; Industry Terms: Not Available to Industry
Depositor comments: Level 2 end linker
How to cite: pUG41722 was a gift from Marco Trujillo (Addgene plasmid # 104659 ; http://n2t.net/addgene:104659 ; RRID:Addgene_104659)
